Addgene plasmid #14371: pAG426GAL-ccdB-DsRed
Purpose: (Empty Backbone)
Depositing lab: Susan Lindquist. Depositing organization: Whitehead Institute for Biomedical Research. Publication: A suite of Gateway cloning vectors for high-throughput genetic analysis in Saccharomyces cerevisiae. Alberti S, Gitler AD, Lindquist S. Yeast. 2007 Oct . 24(10):913-9. 10.1002/yea.1502 PubMed 17583893.
Backbone
  Vector backbone: pRS426
  Vector type: Yeast Expression ; Gateway Destination
  Selectable markers: URA3
Growth in bacteria
  Bacterial resistance: Chloramphenicol and Ampicillin, 25 & 100 μg/mL
  Growth temperature: 37°C
  Growth strain: ccdB Survival
  Growth instructions: DB3.1, ccdB Survival
  Copy number: Unknown
Gene/Insert
  Gene/Insert name: None
  Tag / fusion protein: DsRed (C terminal on backbone)
  Cloning method: Gateway Cloning
  Sequencing primers: 5′ GAL1
Terms and licenses: Academic/Nonprofit Terms; Industry Terms: Not Available to Industry
Depositor comments: Type of plasmid: 2-micron. This plasmid contains the Gateway technology from Invitrogen; Invitrogen requires purchasing of Gateway Clonase for carrying out the Gateway recombinational cloning reaction http://www.invitrogen.com Please note that the full plasmid sequence is provided as a reference only, and may not match the exact sequence of the plasmid.
How to cite: pAG426GAL-ccdB-DsRed was a gift from Susan Lindquist (Addgene plasmid # 14371 ; http://n2t.net/addgene:14371 ; RRID:Addgene_14371)
