[The description below was written by a language model from this plasmid's Addgene catalogue record and pLannotate feature annotations shown in this document.]
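Description:
pAG426GAL-ccdB-DsRed is an empty Gateway destination vector for galactose-inducible protein expression in Saccharomyces cerevisiae, built on the pRS426 backbone as part of a suite of yeast Gateway vectors designed for high-throughput genetic analysis. It is a yeast–E. coli shuttle plasmid. In yeast it replicates episomally from the 2μ origin and is selected through the URA3 auxotrophic marker, which can also be counterselected with 5-FOA. In bacteria it relies on a high-copy ColE1/pUC-type origin with ampicillin resistance. An f1 origin, T3 and T7 promoters, and lac/lacZα remnants are carried over from the parental cloning backbone.

The expression unit consists of the Gal4-regulated GAL1 promoter, a Gateway cassette, a DsRed coding sequence and the CYC1 terminator. The cassette is flanked by attR1 and attR2 and contains a chloramphenicol resistance gene and the ccdB toxin gene. Because CcdB kills standard E. coli strains, the unrecombined vector must be propagated in a ccdB-tolerant host, with chloramphenicol helping to retain the cassette. In an LR reaction, an open reading frame from an attL entry clone replaces the cassette, and loss of ccdB provides negative selection against unreacted vector. The incoming gene then lies directly upstream of DsRed (annotated in the feature table as the monomeric DsRed-Monomer variant), so an insert lacking a stop codon and cloned in frame is expressed as a C-terminally tagged red fluorescent fusion. Such fusions can be used for inducible overexpression and for following protein localisation or abundance in live yeast. The depositor notes that the full sequence is provided as a reference only and may not match the physical plasmid exactly.
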