Features (pLannotate 1.2.2; 29 found; start..end, strand, type, name):
     69..1411    +  rep_origin     2μ ori: yeast 2μ plasmid origin of replication
   1438..1542    +  promoter       AmpR promoter: bla
   1543..2403    +  CDS            AmpR: β-lactamase; bla; confers resistance to ampicillin, carbenicillin, and related antibiotics
   2574..3162    +  rep_origin     ori: high-copy-number ColE1/pMB1/pBR322/pUC origin of replication
   3345..3437    +  CDS            lacI (fragment): lac repressor; lacI; The lac repressor binds to the lac operator to inhibit transcription in E. coli. This inhibition can be relieved by adding lactose or isopropyl-β-D-thiogalactopyranoside (IPTG).
   3450..3471    +  protein_bind   CAP binding site: CAP binding activates transcription in the presence of cAMP. E. coli catabolite activator protein
   3486..3516    +  promoter       lac promoter: promoter for the E. coli lac operon
   3524..3540    +  protein_bind   lac operator: The lac repressor binds to the lac operator to inhibit transcription in E. coli. This inhibition can be relieved by adding lactose or isopropyl-β-D-thiogalactopyranoside (IPTG). lac repressor encoded by lacI
   3585..3603    +  promoter       T3 promoter: promoter for bacteriophage T3 RNA polymerase
   3627..4068    +  promoter       GAL1 promoter: S. cerevisiae GAL1; inducible promoter, regulated by Gal4
   4083..4103    +  misc_feature   MCS (fragment): pBluescript multiple cloning site
   4107..4231    +  protein_bind   attR1: mutant version of attR; recombination site for the Gateway® LR reaction LR Clonase™
   4256..4286    +  promoter       lac UV5 promoter: E. coli lac promoter with an "up" mutation
   4310..4339    +  promoter       cat promoter (fragment): promoter of the E. coli cat gene encoding chloramphenicol acetyltransferase
   4340..4999    +  CDS            CmR: chloramphenicol acetyltransferase; cat; confers resistance to chloramphenicol
   5181..5339    +  CDS            ccdA (fragment): CCDA_ECO57 - Also known as H, letA. Experimental evidence at protein level: Swiss-Prot protein existence level 1. Antitoxin component of a type II toxin-antitoxin (TA) system which inhibits the post-segregational killing (PSK) of plasmid-free cells, also referred to as a plasmid addiction system. Binds to and blocks the activity of CcdB; will also remove bound CcdB protein from the CcdB-GyrA complex by forming a CcdA-CcdB complex, a process termed rejuvenation. Functions as a transcriptional corepressor for the ccdAB operon, repression also requires CcdB (By similarity). From Escherichia coli
   5344..5646    +  CDS            ccdB: CCDB_ECOLI - Also known as G, letB, letD. Experimental evidence at protein level: Swiss-Prot protein existence level 1. Toxic component of a type II toxin-antitoxin (TA) system, functioning in plasmid maintainence. Responsible for the post- segregational killing (PSK) of plasmid-free cells, also referred to as a plasmid addiction system. Half-life of over 2 hours. Cell killing by CcdB is accompanied by filamentation, defects in chromosome and plasmid segregation, defects in cell division, formation of anucleate cells, decreased DNA synthesis and plasmid loss. Interferes with the activity of DN
   5690..5814    -  protein_bind   attR2: mutant version of attR; recombination site for the Gateway® LR reaction LR Clonase™
   5818..5845    +  misc_feature   MCS (fragment): pBluescript multiple cloning site
   5846..6523    +  CDS            DsRed-Monomer: monomeric derivative of DsRed fluorescent protein (Strongin et al., 2007) mammalian codon-optimized
   6530..6777    +  terminator     CYC1 terminator: S. cerevisiae CYC1; transcription terminator for CYC1
   6796..6814    -  promoter       T7 promoter: promoter for bacteriophage T7 RNA polymerase
   6822..6977    +  CDS            lacZα (fragment): LacZα fragment of β-galactosidase; lacZ fragment
   6985..7440    +  rep_origin     f1 ori (sequence partly withheld): f1 bacteriophage origin of replication; arrow indicates direction of (+) strand synthesis
   7441..7492    -  misc_feature   bom (fragment): basis of mobility region from pBR322
   7571..8374    -  CDS            URA3: orotidine-5'-phosphate decarboxylase, required for uracil biosynthesis; S. cerevisiae URA3; yeast auxotrophic marker, counterselectable with 5-fluoroorotic acid (5-FOA)
   8375..8590    -  promoter       URA3 promoter: S. cerevisiae URA3
   8605..8654    -  misc_feature   bom (fragment): basis of mobility region from pBR322
   8756..1       -  CDS            rop (fragment) (across the origin): Rop protein, which maintains plasmids at low copy number; rop
>Addgene plasmid #14371 | pAG426GAL-ccdB-DsRed | depositor full sequence | sequence record 8034 | Author sequence
GACGAAAGGGCCTCGTGATACGCCTATTTTTATAGGTTAATGTCATGATAATAATGGTTTCTTAGTATGA
TCCAATATCAAAGGAAATGATAGCATTGAAGGATGAGACTAATCCAATTGAGGAGTGGCAGCATATAGAA
CAGCTAAAGGGTAGTGCTGAAGGAAGCATACGATACCCCGCATGGAATGGGATAATATCACAGGAGGTAC
TAGACTACCTTTCATCCTACATAAATAGACGCATATAAGTACGCATTTAAGCATAAACACGCACTATGCC
GTTCTTCTCATGTATATATATATACAGGCAACACGCAGATATAGGTGCGACGTGAACAGTGAGCTGTATG
TGCGCAGCTCGCGTTGCATTTTCGGAAGCGCTCGTTTTCGGAAACGCTTTGAAGTTCCTATTCCGAAGTT
CCTATTCTCTAGAAAGTATAGGAACTTCAGAGCGCTTTTGAAAACCAAAAGCGCTCTGAAGACGCACTTT
CAAAAAACCAAAAACGCACCGGACTGTAACGAGCTACTAAAATATTGCGAATACCGCTTCCACAAACATT
GCTCAAAAGTATCTCTTTGCTATATATCTCTGTGCTATATCCCTATATAACCTACCCATCCACCTTTCGC
TCCTTGAACTTGCATCTAAACTCGACCTCTACATTTTTTATGTTTATCTCTAGTATTACTCTTTAGACAA
AAAAATTGTAGTAAGAACTATTCATAGAGTGAATCGAAAACAATACGAAAATGTAAACATTTCCTATACG
TAGTATATAGAGACAAAATAGAAGAAACCGTTCATAATTTTCTGACCAATGAAGAATCATCAACGCTATC
ACTTTCTGTTCACAAAGTATGCGCAATCCACATCGGTATAGAATATAATCGGGGATGCCTTTATCTTGAA
AAAATGCACCCGCAGCTTCGCTAGTAATCAGTAAACGCGGGAAGTGGAGTCAGGCTTTTTTTATGGAAGA
GAAAATAGACACCAAAGTAGCCTTCTTCTAACCTTAACGGACCTACAGTGCAAAAAGTTATCAAGAGACT
GCATTATAGAGCGCACAAAGGAGAAAAAAAGTAATCTAAGATGCTTTGTTAGAAAAATAGCGCTCTCGGG
ATGCATTTTTGTAGAACAAAAAAGAAGTATAGATTCTTTGTTGGTAAAATAGCGCTCTCGCGTTGCATTT
CTGTTCTGTAAAAATGCAGCTCAGATTCTTTGTTTGAAAAATTAGCGCTCTCGCGTTGCATTTTTGTTTT
ACAAAAATGAAGCACAGATTCTTCGTTGGTAAAATAGCGCTTTCGCGTTGCATTTCTGTTCTGTAAAAAT
GCAGCTCAGATTCTTTGTTTGAAAAATTAGCGCTCTCGCGTTGCATTTTTGTTCTACAAAATGAAGCACA
GATGCTTCGTTCAGGTGGCACTTTTCGGGGAAATGTGCGCGGAACCCCTATTTGTTTATTTTTCTAAATA
CATTCAAATATGTATCCGCTCATGAGACAATAACCCTGATAAATGCTTCAATAATATTGAAAAAGGAAGA
GTATGAGTATTCAACATTTCCGTGTCGCCCTTATTCCCTTTTTTGCGGCATTTTGCCTTCCTGTTTTTGC
TCACCCAGAAACGCTGGTGAAAGTAAAAGATGCTGAAGATCAGTTGGGTGCACGAGTGGGTTACATCGAA
CTGGATCTCAACAGCGGTAAGATCCTTGAGAGTTTTCGCCCCGAAGAACGTTTTCCAATGATGAGCACTT
TTAAAGTTCTGCTATGTGGCGCGGTATTATCCCGTATTGACGCCGGGCAAGAGCAACTCGGTCGCCGCAT
ACACTATTCTCAGAATGACTTGGTTGAGTACTCACCAGTCACAGAAAAGCATCTTACGGATGGCATGACA
GTAAGAGAATTATGCAGTGCTGCCATAACCATGAGTGATAACACTGCGGCCAACTTACTTCTGACAACGA
TCGGAGGACCGAAGGAGCTAACCGCTTTTTTGCACAACATGGGGGATCATGTAACTCGCCTTGATCGTTG
GGAACCGGAGCTGAATGAAGCCATACCAAACGACGAGCGTGACACCACGATGCCTGTAGCAATGGCAACA
ACGTTGCGCAAACTATTAACTGGCGAACTACTTACTCTAGCTTCCCGGCAACAATTAATAGACTGGATGG
AGGCGGATAAAGTTGCAGGACCACTTCTGCGCTCGGCCCTTCCGGCTGGCTGGTTTATTGCTGATAAATC
TGGAGCCGGTGAGCGTGGGTCTCGCGGTATCATTGCAGCACTGGGGCCAGATGGTAAGCCCTCCCGTATC
GTAGTTATCTACACGACGGGGAGTCAGGCAACTATGGATGAACGAAATAGACAGATCGCTGAGATAGGTG
CCTCACTGATTAAGCATTGGTAACTGTCAGACCAAGTTTACTCATATATACTTTAGATTGATTTAAAACT
TCATTTTTAATTTAAAAGGATCTAGGTGAAGATCCTTTTTGATAATCTCATGACCAAAATCCCTTAACGT
GAGTTTTCGTTCCACTGAGCGTCAGACCCCGTAGAAAAGATCAAAGGATCTTCTTGAGATCCTTTTTTTC
TGCGCGTAATCTGCTGCTTGCAAACAAAAAAACCACCGCTACCAGCGGTGGTTTGTTTGCCGGATCAAGA
GCTACCAACTCTTTTTCCGAAGGTAACTGGCTTCAGCAGAGCGCAGATACCAAATACTGTCCTTCTAGTG
TAGCCGTAGTTAGGCCACCACTTCAAGAACTCTGTAGCACCGCCTACATACCTCGCTCTGCTAATCCTGT
TACCAGTGGCTGCTGCCAGTGGCGATAAGTCGTGTCTTACCGGGTTGGACTCAAGACGATAGTTACCGGA
TAAGGCGCAGCGGTCGGGCTGAACGGGGGGTTCGTGCACACAGCCCAGCTTGGAGCGAACGACCTACACC
GAACTGAGATACCTACAGCGTGAGCTATGAGAAAGCGCCACGCTTCCCGAAGGGAGAAAGGCGGACAGGT
ATCCGGTAAGCGGCAGGGTCGGAACAGGAGAGCGCACGAGGGAGCTTCCAGGGGGAAACGCCTGGTATCT
TTATAGTCCTGTCGGGTTTCGCCACCTCTGACTTGAGCGTCGATTTTTGTGATGCTCGTCAGGGGGGCGG
AGCCTATGGAAAAACGCCAGCAACGCGGCCTTTTTACGGTTCCTGGCCTTTTGCTGGCCTTTTGCTCACA
TGTTCTTTCCTGCGTTATCCCCTGATTCTGTGGATAACCGTATTACCGCCTTTGAGTGAGCTGATACCGC
TCGCCGCAGCCGAACGACCGAGCGCAGCGAGTCAGTGAGCGAGGAAGCGGAAGAGCGCCCAATACGCAAA
CCGCCTCTCCCCGCGCGTTGGCCGATTCATTAATGCAGCTGGCACGACAGGTTTCCCGACTGGAAAGCGG
GCAGTGAGCGCAACGCAATTAATGTGAGTTACCTCACTCATTAGGCACCCCAGGCTTTACACTTTATGCT
TCCGGCTCCTATGTTGTGTGGAATTGTGAGCGGATAACAATTTCACACAGGAAACAGCTATGACCATGAT
TACGCCAAGCGCGCAATTAACCCTCACTAAAGGGAACAAAAGCTGGAGCTCTAGTACGGATTAGAAGCCG
CCGAGCGGGCGACAGCCCTCCGACGGAAGACTCTCCTCCGTGCGTCCTCGTCTTCACCGGTCGCGTTCCT
GAAACGCAGATGTGCCTCGCGCCGCACTGCTCCGAACAATAAAGATTCTACAATACTAGCTTTTATGGTT
ATGAAGAGGAAAAATTGGCAGTAACCTGGCCCCACAAACCTTCAAATTAACGAATCAAATTAACAACCAT
AGGATGATAATGCGATTAGTTTTTTAGCCTTATTTCTGGGGTAATTAATCAGCGAAGCGATGATTTTTGA
TCTATTAACAGATATATAAATGGAAAAGCTGCATAACCACTTTAACTAATACTTTCAACATTTTCAGTTT
GTATTACTTCTTATTCAAATGTCATAAAAGTATCAACAAAAAATTGTTAATATACCTCTATACTTTAACG
TCAAGGAGAAAAAACCCCGGATTCTAGAACTAGTGGATCCCCCATCACAAGTTTGTACAAAAAAGCTGAA
CGAGAAACGTAAAATGATATAAATATCAATATATTAAATTAGATTTTGCATAAAAAACAGACTACATAAT
ACTGTAAAACACAACATATCCAGTCACTATGGCGGCCGCATTAGGCACCCCAGGCTTTACACTTTATGCT
TCCGGCTCGTATAATGTGTGGATTTTGAGTTAGGATCCGTCGAGATTTTCAGGAGCTAAGGAAGCTAAAA
TGGAGAAAAAAATCACTGGATATACCACCGTTGATATATCCCAATGGCATCGTAAAGAACATTTTGAGGC
ATTTCAGTCAGTTGCTCAATGTACCTATAACCAGACCGTTCAGCTGGATATTACGGCCTTTTTAAAGACC
GTAAAGAAAAATAAGCACAAGTTTTATCCGGCCTTTATTCACATTCTTGCCCGCCTGATGAATGCTCATC
CGGAATTCCGTATGGCAATGAAAGACGGTGAGCTGGTGATATGGGATAGTGTTCACCCTTGTTACACCGT
TTTCCATGAGCAAACTGAAACGTTTTCATCGCTCTGGAGTGAATACCACGACGATTTCCGGCAGTTTCTA
CACATATATTCGCAAGATGTGGCGTGTTACGGTGAAAACCTGGCCTATTTCCCTAAAGGGTTTATTGAGA
ATATGTTTTTCGTCTCAGCCAATCCCTGGGTGAGTTTCACCAGTTTTGATTTAAACGTGGCCAATATGGA
CAACTTCTTCGCCCCCGTTTTCACCATGGGCAAATATTATACGCAAGGCGACAAGGTGCTGATGCCGCTG
GCGATTCAGGTTCATCATGCCGTCTGTGATGGCTTCCATGTCGGCAGAATGCTTAATGAATTACAACAGT
ACTGCGATGAGTGGCAGGGCGGGGCGTAAACGCCGCGTGGATCCGGCTTACTAAAAGCCAGATAACAGTA
TGCGTATTTGCGCGCTGATTTTTGCGGTATAAGAATATATACTGATATGTATACCCGAAGTATGTCAAAA
AGAGGTATGCTATGAAGCAGCGTATTACAGTGACAGTTGACAGCGACAGCTATCAGTTGCTCAAGGCATA
TATGATGTCAATATCTCCGGTCTGGTAAGCACAACCATGCAGAATGAAGCCCGTCGTCTGCGTGCCGAAC
GCTGGAAAGCGGAAAATCAGGAAGGGATGGCTGAGGTCGCCCGGTTTATTGAAATGAACGGCTCTTTTGC
TGACGAGAACAGGGGCTGGTGAAATGCAGTTTAAGGTTTACACCTATAAAAGAGAGAGCCGTTATCGTCT
GTTTGTGGATGTACAGAGTGATATTATTGACACGCCCGGGCGACGGATGGTGATCCCCCTGGCCAGTGCA
CGTCTGCTGTCAGATAAAGTCTCCCGTGAACTTTACCCGGTGGTGCATATCGGGGATGAAAGCTGGCGCA
TGATGACCACCGATATGGCCAGTGTGCCGGTCTCCGTTATCGGGGAAGAAGTGGCTGATCTCAGCCACCG
CGAAAATGACATCAAAAACGCCATTAACCTGATGTTCTGGGGAATATAAATGTCAGGCTCCCTTATACAC
AGCCAGTCTGCAGGTCGACCATAGTGACTGGATATGTTGTGTTTTACAGTATTATGTAGTCTGTTTTTTA
TGCAAAATCTAATTTAATATATTGATATTTATATCATTTTACGTTTCTCGTTCAGCTTTCTTGTACAAAG
TGGTGATGGGCTGCAGGAATTCGATATCAAGCTTAATGGACAACACCGAGGACGTCATCAAGGAGTTCAT
GCAGTTCAAGGTGCGCATGGAGGGCTCCGTGAACGGCCACTACTTCGAGATCGAGGGCGAGGGCGAGGGC
AAGCCCTACGAGGGCACCCAGACCGCCAAGCTGCAGGTGACCAAGGGCGGCCCCCTGCCCTTCGCCTGGG
ACATCCTGTCCCCCCAGTTCCAGTACGGCTCCAAGGCCTACGTGAAGCACCCCGCCGACATCCCCGACTA
CATGAAGCTGTCCTTCCCCGAGGGCTTCACCTGGGAGCGCTCCATGAACTTCGAGGACGGCGGCGTGGTG
GAGGTGCAGCAGGACTCCTCCCTGCAGGACGGCACCTTCATCTACAAGGTGAAGTTCAAGGGCGTGAACT
TCCCCGCCGACGGCCCCGTAATGCAGAAGAAGACTGCCGGCTGGGAGCCCTCCACCGAGAAGCTGTACCC
CCAGGACGGCGTGCTGAAGGGCGAGATCTCCCACGCCCTGAAGCTGAAGGACGGCGGCCACTACACCTGC
GACTTCAAGACCGTGTACAAGGCCAAGAAGCCCGTGCAGCTGCCCGGCAACCACTACGTGGACTCCAAGC
TGGACATCACCAACCACAACGAGGACTACACCGTGGTGGAGCAGTACGAGCACGCCGAGGCCCGCCACTC
CGGCTCCCAGTAGCTCGAGTCATGTAATTAGTTATGTCACGCTTACATTCACGCCCTCCCCCCACATCCG
CTCTAACCGAAAAGGAAGGAGTTAGACAACCTGAAGTCTAGGTCCCTATTTATTTTTTTATAGTTATGTT
AGTATTAAGAACGTTATTTATATTTCAAATTTTTCTTTTTTTTCTGTACAGACGCGTGTACGCATGTAAC
ATTATACTGAAAACCTTGCTTGAGAAGGTTTTGGGACGCTCGAAGGCTTTAATTTGCGGCCGGTACCCAA
TTCGCCCTATAGTGAGTCGTATTACGCGCGCTCACTGGCCGTCGTTTTACAACGTCGTGACTGGGAAAAC
CCTGGCGTTACCCAACTTAATCGCCTTGCAGCACATCCCCCTTTCGCCAGCTGGCGTAATAGCGAAGAGG
CCCGCACCGATCGCCCTTCCCAACAGTTGCGCAGCCTGAATGGCGAATGGCGCG
[124 nt withheld, positions 6985-7108]
C
[91 nt withheld, positions 7110-7200]
A
[49 nt withheld, positions 7202-7250]
CCTTTGACGTTGGAGTCCACGTTCTTT
[37 nt withheld, positions 7278-7314]
ACCCTATCTCGGTCTATTCTTTTGATTTATAAGGGATTTTGCCGATTTCGGCCTATTGGTTAAAAAATGA
GCTGATTTAACAAAAATTTAACGCGAATTTTAACAAAATATTAACGTTTACAATTTCCTGATGCGGTATT
TTCTCCTTACGCATCTGTGCGGTATTTCACACCGCATAGGGTAATAACTGATATAATTAAATTGAAGCTC
TAATTTGTGAGTTTAGTATACATGCATTTACTTATAATACAGTTTTTTAGTTTTGCTGGCCGCATCTTCT
CAAATATGCTTCCCAGCCTGCTTTTCTGTAACGTTCACCCTCTACCTTAGCATCCCTTCCCTTTGCAAAT
AGTCCTCTTCCAACAATAATAATGTCAGATCCTGTAGAGACCACATCATCCACGGTTCTATACTGTTGAC
CCAATGCGTCTCCCTTGTCATCTAAACCCACACCGGGTGTCATAATCAACCAATCGTAACCTTCATCTCT
TCCACCCATGTCTCTTTGAGCAATAAAGCCGATAACAAAATCTTTGTCGCTCTTCGCAATGTCAACAGTA
CCCTTAGTATATTCTCCAGTAGATAGGGAGCCCTTGCATGACAATTCTGCTAACATCAAAAGGCCTCTAG
GTTCCTTTGTTACTTCTTCTGCCGCCTGCTTCAAACCGCTAACAATACCTGGGCCCACCACACCGTGTGC
ATTCGTAATGTCTGCCCATTCTGCTATTCTGTATACACCCGCAGAGTACTGCAATTTGACTGTATTACCA
ATGTCAGCAAATTTTCTGTCTTCGAAGAGTAAAAAATTGTACTTGGCGGATAATGCCTTTAGCGGCTTAA
CTGTGCCCTCCATGGAAAAATCAGTCAAGATATCCACATGTGTTTTTAGTAAACAAATTTTGGGACCTAA
TGCTTCAACTAACTCCAGTAATTCCTTGGTGGTACGAACATCCAATGAAGCACACAAGTTTGTTTGCTTT
TCGTGCATGATATTAAATAGCTTGGCAGCAACAGGACTAGGATGAGTAGCAGCACGTTCCTTATATGTAG
CTTTCGACATGATTTATCTTCGTTTCCTGCAGGTTTTTGTTCTGTGCAGTTGGGTTAAGAATACTGGGCA
ATTTCATGTTTCTTCAACACTACATATGCGTATATATACCAATCTAAGTCTGTGCTCCTTCCTTCGTTCT
TCCTTCTGTTCGGAGATTACCGAATCAAAAAAATTTCAAAGAAACCGAAATCAAAAAAAAGAATAAAAAA
AAAATGATGAATTGAATTGAAAAGCTGTGGTATGGTGCACTCTCAGTACAATCTGCTCTGATGCCGCATA
GTTAAGCCAGCCCCGACACCCGCCAACACCCGCTGACGCGCCCTGACGGGCTTGTCTGCTCCCGGCATCC
GCTTACAGACAAGCTGTGACCGTCTCCGGGAGCTGCATGTGTCAGAGGTTTTCACCGTCATCACCGAAAC
GCGCGA
