>Addgene plasmid #14371 | pAG426GAL-ccdB-DsRed | addgene partial sequence | sequence record 20995 | 14371 with pRS_marker
TTCATCATTTTTTTTTTATTCTTTTTTTTGATTTCGGTTTCCTTGAAATTTTTTTGATTCGGTAATCTCC
GAACAGAAGGAAGAACGAAGGAAGGAGCACAGACTTAGATTGGTATATATACGCATATGTAGTGTTGAAG
AAACATGAAATTGCCCAGTATTCTTAACCCAACTGCACAGAACAAAAACCTGCAGGAAACGAAGATAAAT
CATGTCGAAAGCTACATATAAGGAACGTGCTGCTACTCATCCTAGTCCTGTTGCTGCCAAGCTATTTAAT
ATCATGCACGAAAAGCAAACAAACTTGTGTGCTTCATTGGATGTTCGTACCACCAAGGAATTACTGGAGT
TAGTTGAAGCATTAGGTCCCAAAATTTGTTTACTAAAAACACATGTGGATATCTTGACTGATTTTTCCAT
GGAGGGCACAGTTAAGCCGCTAAAGGCATTATCCGCCAAGTACAATTTTTTACTCTTCGAAGACAGAAAA
TTTGCTGACATTGGTAATACAGTCAAATTGCAGTACTCTGCGGGTGTATACAGAATAGCAGAATGGGCAG
ACATTACGAATGCACACGGTGTGGTGGGCCCAGGTATTGTTAGCGGTTTGAAGCAGGCGGCAGAAGAAGT
AACAAAGGAACCTAGAGGCCTTTTGATGTTAGCAGAATTGTCATGCAAGGGCTCCCTATCTACTGG
