>Addgene plasmid #14371 | pAG426GAL-ccdB-DsRed | addgene partial sequence | sequence record 20996 | 14371 with GW5
TAAAGTGTAAAGCCTGGGGGTGCCTAATGCGGCCGCCATAGTGACTGGATATGTTGTGTTTTACAGTATT
ATGTAGTCTGTTTTTTATGCAAAATCTAATTTAATATATTGATATTTATATCATTTTACGTTTCTCGTTC
AGCTTTTTTGTACAAACTTGTGATGGGGGATCCACTAGTTCTAGAATCCGGGGTTTTTTCTCCTTGACGT
TAAAGTATAGAGGTATATTAACAATTTTTTGTTGATACTTTTATTACATTTGAATAAGAAGTAATACAAA
CCGAAAATGTTGAAAGTATTAGTTAAAGTGGTTATGCAGTTTTTGCATTTATATATCTGTTAATAGATCA
AAAATCATCGCTTCGCTGATTAATTACCCCAGAAATAAGGCTAAAAAACTAATCGCATTATCATCCTATG
GTTGTTAATTTGATTCGTTCATTTGAAGGTTTGTGGGGCCAGGTTACTGCCAATTTTTCCTCTTCATAAC
CATAAAAGCTAGTATTGTAGAATCTTTATTGTTCGGAGCAGTGCGGCGCGAGGCACATCTGCGTTTCAGG
AACGCGACCGGTGAAGACGAGGACGCACGGAGGAGAGTCTTCCTTCGGAGGGCTGTCACCCGCTCGGCGG
CTTCTAATCCGTACTAGAGCTCCAGCTTTTGTTCCCTTTAGTGAGGGTTAATTGCGCGCTTGGCGTAAT
