>Addgene plasmid #14371 | pAG426GAL-ccdB-DsRed | addgene partial sequence | sequence record 20997 | 14371 with GW3
CGGGGAGAAGTGGCTGATCTCAGCCACCGCGAAAATGACATCAAAAACGCCATTAACCTGATGTTCTGGG
GAATATAAATGTCAGGCTCCCTTATACACAGCCAGTCTGCAGGTCGACCATAGTGACTGGATATGTTGTG
TTTTACAGTATTATGTAGTCTGTTTTTTATGCAAAATCTAATTTAATATATTGATATTTATATCATTTTA
CGTTTCTCGTTCAGCTTTCTTGTACAAAGTGGTGATGGGCTGCAGGAATTCGATATCAAGCTTAATGGAC
AACACCGAGGACGTCATCAAGGAGTTCATGCAGTTCAAGGTGCGCATGGAGGGCTCCGTGAACGGCCACT
ACTTCGAGATCGAGGGCGAGGGCGAGGGCAAGCCCTACGAGGGCACCCAGACCGCCAAGCTGCAGGTGAC
CAAGGGCGGCCCCCTGCCCTTCGCCTGGGACATCCTGTCCCCCCAGTTCCAGTACGGCTCCAAGGCCTAC
GTGAAGCACCCCGCCGACATCCCCGACTACATGAAGCTGTCCTTCCCCGAGGGCTTCACCTGGGAGCGCT
CCATGAACTTCGAGGACGGCGGCGTGGTGGAGGTGCAGCA
